Addgene plasmid #125453: Lenti-(BB)-hPGK-KRAB-dCas9-P2A-BlastR rs58692659-guide2
Purpose: CRISPR-mediated repression of human islet enhancer containing T2D-associated variant rs58692659 (ZFAND3 GWAS locus)
Depositing lab: Jorge Ferrer. Depositing organization: Imperial College London. Publication: Human pancreatic islet three-dimensional chromatin architecture provides insights into the genetics of type 2 diabetes. Miguel-Escalada I, Bonas-Guarch S, Cebola I, Ponsa-Cobas J, Mendieta-Esteban J, Atla G, Javierre BM, Rolando DMY, Farabella I, Morgan CC, Garcia-Hurtado J, Beucher A, Moran I, Pasquali L, Ramos-Rodriguez M, Appel EVR, Linneberg A, Gjesing AP, Witte DR, Pedersen O, Grarup N, Ravassard P, Torrents D, Mercader JM, Piemonti L, Berney T, de Koning EJP, Kerr-Conte J, Pattou F, Fedko IO, Groop L, Prokopenko I, Hansen T, Marti-Renom MA, Fraser P, Ferrer J. Nat Genet. 2019 Jun 28. pii: 10.1038/s41588-019-0457-0. doi: 10.1038/s41588-019-0457-0. PubMed 31253982.
Backbone
  Vector backbone: Lenti-(BB)-hPGK-KRAB-dCas9-P2A-BlastR
  Backbone manufacturer: Jorge Ferrer (Addgene #118155)
  Vector type: Mammalian Expression, Lentiviral, CRISPR
  Selectable markers: Blasticidin
Growth in bacteria
  Bacterial resistance: Ampicillin, 100 μg/mL
  Growth temperature: 37°C
  Growth strain: Stbl3
  Copy number: High Copy
Gene/Insert
  Gene/Insert name: KRAB-dCas9-2A-BlastR
  gRNA/shRNA sequence: ATATGGGCAGGCAGTTGCC
  Species: H. sapiens (human)
  Promoter: hPGK and U6
  Tag / fusion protein: HA (C terminal on backbone)
  Cloning method: Restriction Enzyme; 5′ cloning site Unknown (destroyed during cloning); 3′ cloning site Unknown (destroyed during cloning)
  Sequencing primers: 5′ GATCCGCCACCATGGATGC
Terms and licenses: Academic/Nonprofit Terms; Industry Terms: Not Available to Industry
How to cite: Lenti-(BB)-hPGK-KRAB-dCas9-P2A-BlastR rs58692659-guide2 was a gift from Jorge Ferrer (Addgene plasmid # 125453 ; http://n2t.net/addgene:125453 ; RRID:Addgene_125453)
