[The description below was written by a language model from this plasmid's Addgene catalogue record and pLannotate feature annotations shown in this document.]
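Description:
Lenti-(BB)-hPGK-KRAB-dCas9-P2A-BlastR rs58692659-guide2 is an all-in-one lentiviral CRISPR interference plasmid of about 13.4 kb, derived from the depositing lab's empty Lenti-(BB)-hPGK-KRAB-dCas9-P2A-BlastR backbone by inserting a single guide. It is propagated in E. coli through a high-copy ColE1/pUC-type origin with ampicillin resistance, and the record specifies a recombination-deficient strain, as is usual for LTR-containing vectors. The backbone also carries an f1 origin and an SV40/EM7-driven bleomycin/Zeocin resistance cassette lying outside the LTRs, so it is not transferred with the virus.

The transfer cassette has a third-generation, self-inactivating layout. A CMV enhancer/promoter fused to a truncated HIV-1 5' LTR drives genomic RNA production in packaging cells. It is followed by the Ψ packaging signal, a gag fragment, the RRE and the cPPT/CTS, and the cassette ends in a WPRE and a ΔU3 3' LTR. Between these elements, a human U6 promoter transcribes the guide joined to the S. pyogenes gRNA scaffold; the circular sequence is numbered so that this unit spans the origin. A human PGK promoter then drives the ZNF10 KRAB repression domain fused to Cas9, which the construct name indicates is the nuclease-dead form although the automated annotation labels it simply Cas9. This is linked by a P2A peptide to blasticidin S deaminase, so transduced cells can be selected with blasticidin. The catalogue lists a C-terminal HA tag, which is not separately annotated in the feature table.

The guide directs KRAB-dCas9 to a human pancreatic islet enhancer containing the type 2 diabetes-associated variant rs58692659 at the ZFAND3 GWAS locus. Repressing the enhancer in this way lets users test its regulatory function.
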