Features (pLannotate 1.2.2; 34 found; start..end, strand, type, name):
      1..76      +  misc_RNA       gRNA scaffold: guide RNA scaffold for the Streptococcus pyogenes CRISPR/Cas9 system
    107..617     +  promoter       hPGK promoter: human phosphoglycerate kinase 1 promoter
    666..851     +  CDS            KRAB: Krüppel-associated box (KRAB) transcriptional repression domain from the human zinc finger protein ZNF10 (Margolin et al., 1994)
    873..4976    +  CDS            Cas9: Cas9 (Csn1) endonuclease from the Streptococcus pyogenes Type II CRISPR/Cas system generates RNA-guided double strand breaks in DNA
   5175..5573    +  CDS            BSD: blasticidin S deaminase; Aspergillus terreus BSD; confers resistance to blasticidin
   5574..5595    +  misc_feature   MCS (fragment): pBluescript multiple cloning site
   5598..6186    +  misc_feature   WPRE: woodchuck hepatitis virus posttranscriptional regulatory element
   6237..6256    +  misc_feature   cPPT/CTS (fragment): central polypurine tract and central termination sequence of HIV-1
   6258..6491    +  LTR            3' LTR (ΔU3): self-inactivating 3' long terminal repeat (LTR) from HIV-1
   6523..6747    +  polyA_signal   bGH poly(A) signal: bovine growth hormone polyadenylation signal
   6751..6772    +  promoter       SV40 promoter (fragment): SV40 enhancer and early promoter
   6793..7221    +  rep_origin     f1 ori (sequence partly withheld): f1 bacteriophage origin of replication; arrow indicates direction of (+) strand synthesis
   7235..7564    +  promoter       SV40 promoter: SV40 enhancer and early promoter
   7612..7659    +  promoter       EM7 promoter: synthetic bacterial promoter&nbsp
   7678..8052    +  CDS            BleoR: antibiotic-binding protein; Sh ble from Streptoalloteichus hindustanus; confers resistance to bleomycin, phleomycin, and Zeocin™
   8062..8187    +  CDS            ble (fragment): BLE_KLEPN - Experimental evidence at protein level: Swiss-Prot protein existence level 1. Binding protein with a strong affinity to the bleomycin family of antibiotics. Binds to CL990; an antimitotic-antibiotic compound. From Klebsiella pneumoniae.
   8182..8303    +  polyA_signal   SV40 poly(A) signal: SV40 polyadenylation signal
   8374..8396    -  protein_bind   lac operator (fragment): The lac repressor binds to the lac operator to inhibit transcription in E. coli. This inhibition can be relieved by adding lactose or isopropyl-β-D-thiogalactopyranoside (IPTG). lac repressor encoded by lacI
   8400..8430    -  promoter       lac promoter: promoter for the E. coli lac operon
   8445..8466    -  protein_bind   CAP binding site: CAP binding activates transcription in the presence of cAMP. E. coli catabolite activator protein
   8479..8571    -  CDS            lacI (fragment): lac repressor; lacI; The lac repressor binds to the lac operator to inhibit transcription in E. coli. This inhibition can be relieved by adding lactose or isopropyl-β-D-thiogalactopyranoside (IPTG).
   8754..9342    -  rep_origin     ori: high-copy-number ColE1/pMB1/pBR322/pUC origin of replication
   9513..10373   -  CDS            AmpR: β-lactamase; bla; confers resistance to ampicillin, carbenicillin, and related antibiotics
  10374..10478   -  promoter       AmpR promoter: bla
  10537..10589   -  misc_feature   bom (fragment): basis of mobility region from pBR322
  10744..11123   +  enhancer       CMV enhancer: human cytomegalovirus immediate early enhancer
  11124..11323   +  promoter       CMV promoter: human cytomegalovirus (CMV) immediate early promoter
  11341..11521   +  LTR            5' LTR (truncated): truncated 5' long terminal repeat (LTR) from HIV-1
  11568..11693   +  misc_feature   HIV-1 Ψ: packaging signal of human immunodeficiency virus type 1
  11677..12040   +  CDS            HIV-1 gag (fragment): gag protein from human immunodeficiency virus 1; gag
  12186..12419   +  misc_feature   RRE: The Rev response element (RRE) of HIV-1 allows for Rev-dependent mRNA export from the nucleus to the cytoplasm.
  12796..12896   +  CDS            Rev (fragment): human immunodeficiency virus 1 (HIV-1) Rev protein; rev; enhances nuclear export of unspliced and incompletely spliced viral mRNAs
  12946..13063   +  misc_feature   cPPT/CTS: central polypurine tract and central termination sequence of HIV-1
  13114..13354   +  promoter       U6 promoter: RNA polymerase III promoter for human U6 snRNA
>Addgene plasmid #125453 | Lenti-(BB)-hPGK-KRAB-dCas9-P2A-BlastR rs58692659-guide2 | addgene full sequence | sequence record 251373 | Addgene NGS Result
GTTTTAGAGCTAGAAATAGCAAGTTAAAATAAGGCTAGTCCGTTATCAACTTGAAAAAGTGGCACCGAGT
CGGTGCTTTTTTGAATTCGCTAGCTAGGTCTTGAAAGGGGTTGGGGTTGCGCCTTTTCCAAGGCAGCCCT
GGGTTTGCGCAGGGACGCGGCTGCTCTGGGCGTGGTTCCGGGAAACGCAGCGGCGCCGACCCTGGGTCTC
GCACATTCTTCACGTCCGTTCGCAGCGTCACCCGGATCTTCGCCGCTACCCTTGTGGGCCCCCCGGCGAC
GCTTCCTGCTCCGCCCCTAAGTCGGGAAGGTTCCTTGCGGTTCGCGGCGTGCCGGACGTGACAAACGGAA
GCCGCACGTCTCACTAGTACCCTCGCAGACGGACAGCGCCAGGGAGCAATGGCAGCGCGCCGACCGCGAT
GGGCTGTGGCCAATAGCGGCTGCTCAGCAGGGCGCGCCGAGAGCAGCGGCCGGGAAGGGGCGGTGCGGGA
GGCGGGGTGTGGGGCGGTAGTGTGGGCCCTGTTCCTGCCCGCGCGGTGTTCCGCATTCTGCAAGCCTCCG
GAGCGCACGTCGGCAGTCGGCTCCCTCGTTGACCGAATCACCGACCTCTCTCCCCAGGACCGGTGATCCG
CCACCATGGATGCTAAGTCACTAACTGCCTGGTCCCGGACACTGGTGACCTTCAAGGATGTATTTGTGGA
CTTCACCAGGGAGGAGTGGAAGCTGCTGGACACTGCTCAGCAGATCGTGTACAGAAATGTGATGCTGGAG
AACTATAAGAACCTGGTTTCCTTGGGTTATCAGCTTACTAAGCCAGATGTGATCCTCCGGTTGGAGAAGG
GAGAAGAGCCCGGCGGTTCCGGCGGAGGGTCGATGGACAAGAAGTACAGCATCGGCCTGGCCATCGGCAC
CAACTCTGTCGGCTGGGCCGTGATCACCGACGAGTACAAGGTGCCCAGCAAGAAATTCAAGGTGCTGGGC
AACACCGACCGGCACAGCATCAAGAAGAACCTGATCGGCGCCCTGCTGTTCGACAGCGGAGAAACAGCCG
AGGCCACCCGGCTGAAGAGAACCGCCAGAAGAAGATACACCAGACGGAAGAACCGGATCTGCTATCTGCA
AGAGATCTTCAGCAACGAGATGGCCAAGGTGGACGACAGCTTCTTCCACAGACTGGAAGAGTCCTTCCTG
GTGGAAGAGGATAAGAAGCACGAGCGGCACCCCATCTTCGGCAACATCGTGGACGAGGTGGCCTACCACG
AGAAGTACCCCACCATCTACCACCTGAGAAAGAAACTGGTGGACAGCACCGACAAGGCCGACCTGCGGCT
GATCTATCTGGCCCTGGCCCACATGATCAAGTTCCGGGGCCACTTCCTGATCGAGGGCGACCTGAACCCC
GACAACAGCGACGTGGACAAGCTGTTCATCCAGCTGGTGCAGACCTACAACCAGCTGTTCGAGGAAAACC
CCATCAACGCCAGCGGCGTGGACGCCAAGGCCATCCTGTCTGCCAGACTGAGCAAGAGCAGACGGCTGGA
AAATCTGATCGCCCAGCTGCCCGGCGAGAAGAAGAATGGCCTGTTCGGCAACCTGATTGCCCTGAGCCTG
GGCCTGACCCCCAACTTCAAGAGCAACTTCGACCTGGCCGAGGATGCCAAACTGCAGCTGAGCAAGGACA
CCTACGACGACGACCTGGACAACCTGCTGGCCCAGATCGGCGACCAGTACGCCGACCTGTTTCTGGCCGC
CAAGAACCTGTCCGACGCCATCCTGCTGAGCGACATCCTGAGAGTGAACACCGAGATCACCAAGGCCCCC
CTGAGCGCCTCTATGATCAAGAGATACGACGAGCACCACCAGGACCTGACCCTGCTGAAAGCTCTCGTGC
GGCAGCAGCTGCCTGAGAAGTACAAAGAGATTTTCTTCGACCAGAGCAAGAACGGCTACGCCGGCTACAT
CGATGGCGGAGCCAGCCAGGAAGAGTTCTACAAGTTCATCAAGCCCATCCTGGAAAAGATGGACGGCACC
GAGGAACTGCTCGTGAAGCTGAACAGAGAGGACCTGCTGCGGAAGCAGCGGACCTTCGACAACGGCAGCA
TCCCCCACCAGATCCACCTGGGAGAGCTGCACGCCATTCTGCGGCGGCAGGAAGATTTTTACCCATTCCT
GAAGGACAACCGGGAAAAGATCGAGAAGATCCTGACCTTCCGCATCCCCTACTACGTGGGCCCTCTGGCC
AGGGGAAACAGCAGATTCGCCTGGATGACCAGAAAGAGCGAGGAAACCATCACCCCCTGGAACTTCGAGG
AAGTGGTGGACAAGGGCGCCAGCGCCCAGAGCTTCATCGAGCGGATGACCAACTTCGATAAGAACCTGCC
CAACGAGAAGGTGCTGCCCAAGCACAGCCTGCTGTACGAGTACTTCACCGTGTACAACGAGCTGACCAAA
GTGAAATACGTGACCGAGGGAATGAGAAAGCCCGCCTTCCTGAGCGGCGAGCAGAAAAAAGCCATCGTGG
ACCTGCTGTTCAAGACCAACCGGAAAGTGACCGTGAAGCAGCTGAAAGAGGACTACTTCAAGAAAATCGA
GTGCTTCGACTCCGTGGAAATCTCCGGCGTGGAAGATCGGTTCAACGCCTCCCTGGGCACATACCACGAT
CTGCTGAAAATTATCAAGGACAAGGACTTCCTGGACAATGAGGAAAACGAGGACATTCTGGAAGATATCG
TGCTGACCCTGACACTGTTTGAGGACAGAGAGATGATCGAGGAACGGCTGAAAACCTATGCCCACCTGTT
CGACGACAAAGTGATGAAGCAGCTGAAGCGGCGGAGATACACCGGCTGGGGCAGGCTGAGCCGGAAGCTG
ATCAACGGCATCCGGGACAAGCAGTCCGGCAAGACAATCCTGGATTTCCTGAAGTCCGACGGCTTCGCCA
ACAGAAACTTCATGCAGCTGATCCACGACGACAGCCTGACCTTTAAAGAGGACATCCAGAAAGCCCAGGT
GTCCGGCCAGGGCGATAGCCTGCACGAGCACATTGCCAATCTGGCCGGCAGCCCCGCCATTAAGAAGGGC
ATCCTGCAGACAGTGAAGGTGGTGGACGAGCTCGTGAAAGTGATGGGCCGGCACAAGCCCGAGAACATCG
TGATCGAAATGGCCAGAGAGAACCAGACCACCCAGAAGGGACAGAAGAACAGCCGCGAGAGAATGAAGCG
GATCGAAGAGGGCATCAAAGAGCTGGGCAGCCAGATCCTGAAAGAACACCCCGTGGAAAACACCCAGCTG
CAGAACGAGAAGCTGTACCTGTACTACCTGCAGAATGGGCGGGATATGTACGTGGACCAGGAACTGGACA
TCAACCGGCTGTCCGACTACGATGTGGACGCTATCGTGCCTCAGAGCTTTCTGAAGGACGACTCCATCGA
TAACAAAGTGCTGACTCGGAGCGACAAGAACCGGGGCAAGAGCGACAACGTGCCCTCCGAAGAGGTCGTG
AAGAAGATGAAGAACTACTGGCGCCAGCTGCTGAATGCCAAGCTGATTACCCAGAGGAAGTTCGACAATC
TGACCAAGGCCGAGAGAGGCGGCCTGAGCGAACTGGATAAGGCCGGCTTCATCAAGAGACAGCTGGTGGA
AACCCGGCAGATCACAAAGCACGTGGCACAGATCCTGGACTCCCGGATGAACACTAAGTACGACGAGAAC
GACAAACTGATCCGGGAAGTGAAAGTGATCACCCTGAAGTCCAAGCTGGTGTCCGATTTCCGGAAGGATT
TCCAGTTTTACAAAGTGCGCGAGATCAACAACTACCACCACGCCCACGACGCCTACCTGAACGCCGTCGT
GGGAACCGCCCTGATCAAAAAGTACCCTAAGCTGGAAAGCGAGTTCGTGTACGGCGACTACAAGGTGTAC
GACGTGCGGAAGATGATCGCCAAGAGCGAGCAGGAAATCGGCAAGGCTACCGCCAAGTACTTCTTCTACA
GCAACATCATGAACTTTTTCAAGACCGAGATTACCCTGGCCAACGGCGAGATCCGGAAGCGGCCTCTGAT
CGAGACAAACGGCGAAACAGGCGAGATCGTGTGGGATAAGGGCCGGGACTTTGCCACCGTGCGGAAAGTG
CTGTCTATGCCCCAAGTGAATATCGTGAAAAAGACCGAGGTGCAGACAGGCGGCTTCAGCAAAGAGTCTA
TCCTGCCCAAGAGGAACAGCGACAAGCTGATCGCCAGAAAGAAGGACTGGGACCCTAAGAAGTACGGCGG
CTTCGACAGCCCCACCGTGGCCTATTCTGTGCTGGTGGTGGCCAAAGTGGAAAAGGGCAAGTCCAAGAAA
CTGAAGAGTGTGAAAGAGCTGCTGGGGATCACCATCATGGAAAGAAGCAGCTTCGAGAAGAATCCCATCG
ACTTTCTGGAAGCCAAGGGCTACAAAGAAGTGAAAAAGGACCTGATCATCAAGCTGCCTAAGTACTCCCT
GTTCGAGCTGGAAAACGGCCGGAAGAGAATGCTGGCCTCTGCCGGCGAACTGCAGAAGGGAAACGAACTG
GCCCTGCCCTCCAAATATGTGAACTTCCTGTACCTGGCCAGCCACTATGAGAAGCTGAAGGGCTCCCCCG
AGGATAATGAGCAGAAACAGCTGTTTGTGGAACAGCACAAACACTACCTGGACGAGATCATCGAGCAGAT
CAGCGAGTTCTCCAAGAGAGTGATCCTGGCCGACGCTAATCTGGACAAGGTGCTGAGCGCCTACAACAAG
CACAGAGACAAGCCTATCAGAGAGCAGGCCGAGAATATCATCCACCTGTTTACCCTGACCAGTCTGGGAG
CCCCTGCCGCCTTCAAGTACTTTGACACCACCATCGACCGGAAGAGGTACACCAGCACCAAAGAGGTGCT
GGACGCCACCCTGATCCACCAGAGCATCACCGGCCTGTACGAGACACGGATCGACCTGTCTCAGCTGGGA
GGCGACGCCTATCCCTATGACGTGCCCGATTATGCCAGCCTGGGCAGCGGCTCCCCCAAGAAAAAACGCA
AGGTGGAAGATCCTAAGAAAAAGCGGAAAGTGGACGGCATTGGTAGTGGGAGCAACGGCAGCAGCGGGGA
TCCGGCCGCAACAAACTTCTCTCTGCTGAAACAAGCCGGAGATGTCGAAGAGAATCCTGGACCGATGGCC
AAGCCTTTGTCTCAAGAAGAATCCACCCTCATTGAAAGAGCAACGGCTACAATCAACAGCATCCCCATCT
CTGAAGACTACAGCGTCGCCAGCGCAGCTCTCTCTAGCGACGGCCGCATCTTCACTGGTGTCAATGTATA
TCATTTTACTGGGGGACCTTGTGCAGAACTCGTGGTGCTGGGCACTGCTGCTGCTGCGGCAGCTGGCAAC
CTGACTTGTATCGTCGCGATCGGAAATGAGAACAGGGGCATCTTGAGCCCCTGCGGACGGTGCCGACAGG
TGCTTCTCGATCTGCATCCTGGGATCAAAGCCATAGTGAAGGACAGTGATGGACAGCCGACGGCAGTTGG
GATTCGTGAATTGCTGCCCTCTGGTTATGTGTGGGAGGGCTAAGAATTCGATATCAAGCTTATCGGTAAT
CAACCTCTGGATTACAAAATTTGTGAAAGATTGACTGGTATTCTTAACTATGTTGCTCCTTTTACGCTAT
GTGGATACGCTGCTTTAATGCCTTTGTATCATGCTATTGCTTCCCGTATGGCTTTCATTTTCTCCTCCTT
GTATAAATCCTGGTTGCTGTCTCTTTATGAGGAGTTGTGGCCCGTTGTCAGGCAACGTGGCGTGGTGTGC
ACTGTGTTTGCTGACGCAACCCCCACTGGTTGGGGCATTGCCACCACCTGTCAGCTCCTTTCCGGGACTT
TCGCTTTCCCCCTCCCTATTGCCACGGCGGAACTCATCGCCGCCTGCCTTGCCCGCTGCTGGACAGGGGC
TCGGCTGTTGGGCACTGACAATTCCGTGGTGTTGTCGGGGAAATCATCGTCCTTTCCTTGGCTGCTCGCC
TGTGTTGCCACCTGGATTCTGCGCGGGACGTCCTTCTGCTACGTCCCTTCGGCCCTCAATCCAGCGGACC
TTCCTTCCCGCGGCCTGCTGCCGGCTCTGCGGCCTCTTCCGCGTCTTCGCCTTCGCCCTCAGACGAGTCG
GATCTCCCTTTGGGCCGCCTCCCCGCGTCGACTTTAAGACCAATGACTTACAAGGCAGCTGTAGATCTTA
GCCACTTTTTAAAAGAAAAGGGGGGACTGGAAGGGCTAATTCACTCCCAACGAAGACAAGATCTGCTTTT
TGCTTGTACTGGGTCTCTCTGGTTAGACCAGATCTGAGCCTGGGAGCTCTCTGGCTAACTAGGGAACCCA
CTGCTTAAGCCTCAATAAAGCTTGCCTTGAGTGCTTCAAGTAGTGTGTGCCCGTCTGTTGTGTGACTCTG
GTAACTAGAGATCCCTCAGACCCTTTTAGTCAGTGTGGAAAATCTCTAGCAGGGCCCGTTTAAACCCGCT
GATCAGCCTCGACTGTGCCTTCTAGTTGCCAGCCATCTGTTGTTTGCCCCTCCCCCGTGCCTTCCTTGAC
CCTGGAAGGTGCCACTCCCACTGTCCTTTCCTAATAAAATGAGGAAATTGCATCGCATTGTCTGAGTAGG
TGTCATTCTATTCTGGGGGGTGGGGTGGGGCAGGACAGCAAGGGGGAGGATTGGGAAGACAATAGCAGGC
ATGCTGGGGATGCGGTGGGCTCTATGGCTTCTGAGGCGGAAAGAACCAGCTGGGGCTCTAGGGGGTATCC
CC
[124 nt withheld, positions 6793-6916]
C
[91 nt withheld, positions 6918-7008]
A
[49 nt withheld, positions 7010-7058]
CCTTTGACGTTGGAGTCCACGTTCTTT
[37 nt withheld, positions 7086-7122]
ACCCTATCTCGGTCTATTCTTTTGATTTATAAGGGATTTTGCCGATTTCGGCCTATTGGTTAAAAAATGA
GCTGATTTAACAAAAATTTAACGCGAATTAATTCTGTGGAATGTGTGTCAGTTAGGGTGTGGAAAGTCCC
CAGGCTCCCCAGCAGGCAGAAGTATGCAAAGCATGCATCTCAATTAGTCAGCAACCAGGTGTGGAAAGTC
CCCAGGCTCCCCAGCAGGCAGAAGTATGCAAAGCATGCATCTCAATTAGTCAGCAACCATAGTCCCGCCC
CTAACTCCGCCCATCCCGCCCCTAACTCCGCCCAGTTCCGCCCATTCTCCGCCCCATGGCTGACTAATTT
TTTTTATTTATGCAGAGGCCGAGGCCGCCTCTGCCTCTGAGCTATTCCAGAAGTAGTGAGGAGGCTTTTT
TGGAGGCCTAGGCTTTTGCAAAAAGCTCCCGGGAGCTTGTATATCCATTTTCGGATCTGATCAGCACGTG
TTGACAATTAATCATCGGCATAGTATATCGGCATAGTATAATACGACAAGGTGAGGAACTAAACCATGGC
CAAGTTGACCAGTGCCGTTCCGGTGCTCACCGCGCGCGACGTCGCCGGAGCGGTCGAGTTCTGGACCGAC
CGGCTCGGGTTCTCCCGGGACTTCGTGGAGGACGACTTCGCCGGTGTGGTCCGGGACGACGTGACCCTGT
TCATCAGCGCGGTCCAGGACCAGGTGGTGCCGGACAACACCCTGGCCTGGGTGTGGGTGCGCGGCCTGGA
CGAGCTGTACGCCGAGTGGTCGGAGGTCGTGTCCACGAACTTCCGGGACGCCTCCGGGCCGGCCATGACC
GAGATCGGCGAGCAGCCGTGGGGGCGGGAGTTCGCCCTGCGCGACCCGGCCGGCAACTGCGTGCACTTCG
TGGCCGAGGAGCAGGACTGACACGTGCTACGAGATTTCGATTCCACCGCCGCCTTCTATGAAAGGTTGGG
CTTCGGAATCGTTTTCCGGGACGCCGGCTGGATGATCCTCCAGCGCGGGGATCTCATGCTGGAGTTCTTC
GCCCACCCCAACTTGTTTATTGCAGCTTATAATGGTTACAAATAAAGCAATAGCATCACAAATTTCACAA
ATAAAGCATTTTTTTCACTGCATTCTAGTTGTGGTTTGTCCAAACTCATCAATGTATCTTATCATGTCTG
TATACCGTCGACCTCTAGCTAGAGCTTGGCGTAATCATGGTCATAGCTGTTTCCTGTGTGAAATTGTTAT
CCGCTCACAATTCCACACAACATACGAGCCGGAAGCATAAAGTGTAAAGCCTGGGGTGCCTAATGAGTGA
GCTAACTCACATTAATTGCGTTGCGCTCACTGCCCGCTTTCCAGTCGGGAAACCTGTCGTGCCAGCTGCA
TTAATGAATCGGCCAACGCGCGGGGAGAGGCGGTTTGCGTATTGGGCGCTCTTCCGCTTCCTCGCTCACT
GACTCGCTGCGCTCGGTCGTTCGGCTGCGGCGAGCGGTATCAGCTCACTCAAAGGCGGTAATACGGTTAT
CCACAGAATCAGGGGATAACGCAGGAAAGAACATGTGAGCAAAAGGCCAGCAAAAGGCCAGGAACCGTAA
AAAGGCCGCGTTGCTGGCGTTTTTCCATAGGCTCCGCCCCCCTGACGAGCATCACAAAAATCGACGCTCA
AGTCAGAGGTGGCGAAACCCGACAGGACTATAAAGATACCAGGCGTTTCCCCCTGGAAGCTCCCTCGTGC
GCTCTCCTGTTCCGACCCTGCCGCTTACCGGATACCTGTCCGCCTTTCTCCCTTCGGGAAGCGTGGCGCT
TTCTCATAGCTCACGCTGTAGGTATCTCAGTTCGGTGTAGGTCGTTCGCTCCAAGCTGGGCTGTGTGCAC
GAACCCCCCGTTCAGCCCGACCGCTGCGCCTTATCCGGTAACTATCGTCTTGAGTCCAACCCGGTAAGAC
ACGACTTATCGCCACTGGCAGCAGCCACTGGTAACAGGATTAGCAGAGCGAGGTATGTAGGCGGTGCTAC
AGAGTTCTTGAAGTGGTGGCCTAACTACGGCTACACTAGAAGAACAGTATTTGGTATCTGCGCTCTGCTG
AAGCCAGTTACCTTCGGAAAAAGAGTTGGTAGCTCTTGATCCGGCAAACAAACCACCGCTGGTAGCGGTG
GTTTTTTTGTTTGCAAGCAGCAGATTACGCGCAGAAAAAAAGGATCTCAAGAAGATCCTTTGATCTTTTC
TACGGGGTCTGACGCTCAGTGGAACGAAAACTCACGTTAAGGGATTTTGGTCATGAGATTATCAAAAAGG
ATCTTCACCTAGATCCTTTTAAATTAAAAATGAAGTTTTAAATCAATCTAAAGTATATATGAGTAAACTT
GGTCTGACAGTTACCAATGCTTAATCAGTGAGGCACCTATCTCAGCGATCTGTCTATTTCGTTCATCCAT
AGTTGCCTGACTCCCCGTCGTGTAGATAACTACGATACGGGAGGGCTTACCATCTGGCCCCAGTGCTGCA
ATGATACCGCGAGACCCACGCTCACCGGCTCCAGATTTATCAGCAATAAACCAGCCAGCCGGAAGGGCCG
AGCGCAGAAGTGGTCCTGCAACTTTATCCGCCTCCATCCAGTCTATTAATTGTTGCCGGGAAGCTAGAGT
AAGTAGTTCGCCAGTTAATAGTTTGCGCAACGTTGTTGCCATTGCTACAGGCATCGTGGTGTCACGCTCG
TCGTTTGGTATGGCTTCATTCAGCTCCGGTTCCCAACGATCAAGGCGAGTTACATGATCCCCCATGTTGT
GCAAAAAAGCGGTTAGCTCCTTCGGTCCTCCGATCGTTGTCAGAAGTAAGTTGGCCGCAGTGTTATCACT
CATGGTTATGGCAGCACTGCATAATTCTCTTACTGTCATGCCATCCGTAAGATGCTTTTCTGTGACTGGT
GAGTACTCAACCAAGTCATTCTGAGAATAGTGTATGCGGCGACCGAGTTGCTCTTGCCCGGCGTCAATAC
GGGATAATACCGCGCCACATAGCAGAACTTTAAAAGTGCTCATCATTGGAAAACGTTCTTCGGGGCGAAA
ACTCTCAAGGATCTTACCGCTGTTGAGATCCAGTTCGATGTAACCCACTCGTGCACCCAACTGATCTTCA
GCATCTTTTACTTTCACCAGCGTTTCTGGGTGAGCAAAAACAGGAAGGCAAAATGCCGCAAAAAAGGGAA
TAAGGGCGACACGGAAATGTTGAATACTCATACTCTTCCTTTTTCAATATTATTGAAGCATTTATCAGGG
TTATTGTCTCATGAGCGGATACATATTTGAATGTATTTAGAAAAATAAACAAATAGGGGTTCCGCGCACA
TTTCCCCGAAAAGTGCCACCTGACGTCGACGGATCGGGAGATCTCCCGATCCCCTATGGTGCACTCTCAG
TACAATCTGCTCTGATGCCGCATAGTTAAGCCAGTATCTGCTCCCTGCTTGTGTGTTGGAGGTCGCTGAG
TAGTGCGCGAGCAAAATTTAAGCTACAACAAGGCAAGGCTTGACCGACAATTGCATGAAGAATCTGCTTA
GGGTTAGGCGTTTTGCGCTGCTTCGCGATGTACGGGCCAGATATACGCGTTGACATTGATTATTGACTAG
TTATTAATAGTAATCAATTACGGGGTCATTAGTTCATAGCCCATATATGGAGTTCCGCGTTACATAACTT
ACGGTAAATGGCCCGCCTGGCTGACCGCCCAACGACCCCCGCCCATTGACGTCAATAATGACGTATGTTC
CCATAGTAACGCCAATAGGGACTTTCCATTGACGTCAATGGGTGGAGTATTTACGGTAAACTGCCCACTT
GGCAGTACATCAAGTGTATCATATGCCAAGTACGCCCCCTATTGACGTCAATGACGGTAAATGGCCCGCC
TGGCATTATGCCCAGTACATGACCTTATGGGACTTTCCTACTTGGCAGTACATCTACGTATTAGTCATCG
CTATTACCATGGTGATGCGGTTTTGGCAGTACATCAATGGGCGTGGATAGCGGTTTGACTCACGGGGATT
TCCAAGTCTCCACCCCATTGACGTCAATGGGAGTTTGTTTTGGCACCAAAATCAACGGGACTTTCCAAAA
TGTCGTAACAACTCCGCCCCATTGACGCAAATGGGCGGTAGGCGTGTACGGTGGGAGGTCTATATAAGCA
GCGCGTTTTGCCTGTACTGGGTCTCTCTGGTTAGACCAGATCTGAGCCTGGGAGCTCTCTGGCTAACTAG
GGAACCCACTGCTTAAGCCTCAATAAAGCTTGCCTTGAGTGCTTCAAGTAGTGTGTGCCCGTCTGTTGTG
TGACTCTGGTAACTAGAGATCCCTCAGACCCTTTTAGTCAGTGTGGAAAATCTCTAGCAGTGGCGCCCGA
ACAGGGACTTGAAAGCGAAAGGGAAACCAGAGGAGCTCTCTCGACGCAGGACTCGGCTTGCTGAAGCGCG
CACGGCAAGAGGCGAGGGGCGGCGACTGGTGAGTACGCCAAAAATTTTGACTAGCGGAGGCTAGAAGGAG
AGAGATGGGTGCGAGAGCGTCAGTATTAAGCGGGGGAGAATTAGATCGCGATGGGAAAAAATTCGGTTAA
GGCCAGGGGGAAAGAAAAAATATAAATTAAAACATATAGTATGGGCAAGCAGGGAGCTAGAACGATTCGC
AGTTAATCCTGGCCTGTTAGAAACATCAGAAGGCTGTAGACAAATACTGGGACAGCTACAACCATCCCTT
CAGACAGGATCAGAAGAACTTAGATCATTATATAATACAGTAGCAACCCTCTATTGTGTGCATCAAAGGA
TAGAGATAAAAGACACCAAGGAAGCTTTAGACAAGATAGAGGAAGAGCAAAACAAAAGTAAGACCACCGC
ACAGCAAGCGGCCGCTGATCTTCAGACCTGGAGGAGGAGATATGAGGGACAATTGGAGAAGTGAATTATA
TAAATATAAAGTAGTAAAAATTGAACCATTAGGAGTAGCACCCACCAAGGCAAAGAGAAGAGTGGTGCAG
AGAGAAAAAAGAGCAGTGGGAATAGGAGCTTTGTTCCTTGGGTTCTTGGGAGCAGCAGGAAGCACTATGG
GCGCAGCGTCAATGACGCTGACGGTACAGGCCAGACAATTATTGTCTGGTATAGTGCAGCAGCAGAACAA
TTTGCTGAGGGCTATTGAGGCGCAACAGCATCTGTTGCAACTCACAGTCTGGGGCATCAAGCAGCTCCAG
GCAAGAATCCTGGCTGTGGAAAGATACCTAAAGGATCAACAGCTCCTGGGGATTTGGGGTTGCTCTGGAA
AACTCATTTGCACCACTGCTGTGCCTTGGAATGCTAGTTGGAGTAATAAATCTCTGGAACAGATTTGGAA
TCACACGACCTGGATGGAGTGGGACAGAGAAATTAACAATTACACAAGCTTAATACACTCCTTAATTGAA
GAATCGCAAAACCAGCAAGAAAAGAATGAACAAGAATTATTGGAATTAGATAAATGGGCAAGTTTGTGGA
ATTGGTTTAACATAACAAATTGGCTGTGGTATATAAAATTATTCATAATGATAGTAGGAGGCTTGGTAGG
TTTAAGAATAGTTTTTGCTGTACTTTCTATAGTGAATAGAGTTAGGCAGGGATATTCACCATTATCGTTT
CAGACCCACCTCCCAACCCCGAGGGGACCCGACAGGCCCGAAGGAATAGAAGAAGAAGGTGGAGAGAGAG
ACAGAGACAGATCCATTCGATTAGTGAACGGATCGGCACTGCGTGCGCCAATTCTGCAGACAAATGGCAG
TATTCATCCACAATTTTAAAAGAAAAGGGGGGATTGGGGGGTACAGTGCAGGGGAAAGAATAGTAGACAT
AATAGCAACAGACATACAAACTAAAGAATTACAAAAACAAATTACAAAAATTCAAAATTTTCGGGTTTAT
TACAGGGACAGCAGAGATCCAGTTTGGTTAATTAAGGTACCGAGGGCCTATTTCCCATGATTCCTTCATA
TTTGCATATACGATACAAGGCTGTTAGAGAGATAATTAGAATTAATTTGACTGTAAACACAAAGATATTA
GTACAAAATACGTGACGTAGAAAGTAATAATTTCTTGGGTAGTTTGCAGTTTTAAAATTATGTTTTAAAA
TGGACTATCATATGCTTACCGTAACTTGAAAGTATTTCGATTTCTTGGCTTTATATATCTTGTGGAAAGG
ACGAAACACCGATATGGGCAGGCAGTTGCC
