>Addgene plasmid #125453 | Lenti-(BB)-hPGK-KRAB-dCas9-P2A-BlastR rs58692659-guide2 | depositor partial sequence | sequence record 240084 | Guide RNA, gRNA scaffold
NNNNATNNNTTTNNTGNNTTTTATATNTTGTGGAAGGACGAAACACCGATATGGGCAGGCAGTTGCCGTT
TTAGAGCTAGAAATAGCAAGTTAAAATAAGGCTAGTCCGTTATCAACTTGAAAAAGTGGCACCGAGTCGG
TGCTTTTTTGAATTCGCTAGCTAGGTCTTGAAAGGGGTTGGGGTTGCGCCTTTTCCAAGGCAGCCCTGGG
TTTGCGCAGGGACGCGGCTGCTCTGGGCGTGGTTCCGGGAAACGCAGCGGCGCCGACCCTGGGTCTCGCA
CATTCTTCACGTCCGTTCGCAGCGTCACCCGGATCTTCGCCGCTACCCTTGTGGGCCCCCCGGCGACGCT
TCCTGCTCCGCCCCTAAGTCGGGAAGGTTCCTTGCGGTTCGCGGCGTGCCGGACGTGACAAACGGAAGCC
GCACGTCTCACTAGTACCCTCGCAAACGGACAGCGCCAGGGAGCAATGGCAGCGCGCCGACCGCGATGGG
CTGTGGCCAATAGCGGCTGCTCAGCAGGGCGCGCCAAGAGCAGCGGCCGGGAAGGGGCGGTGCGGGAGGC
GGGGTGTGGGGCGGTAGTGTGGGCCCTGTTCCTGCCCGCGCGGGGTTCCGCATTCTGCAAGCCTCCGGAG
CGCACGTCGGCAGTCGGCTCCCTCGTTGACCGAATCACCGACCTCTCTCCCCAGGACCGGTGATCCGCCA
CCATGGATGCTAAGTCACTAACTGCCTGGTCCCGGACACTGGTGACCTTCAAGGATGTATTTGTGGACTT
CACCAGGGAGGAGNGGAAGCTGCTGGACACTGCTCAGCAGATCGTGTACAGAAATGTGATGCTGGAGAAC
TATAAGACCCTGGTTTCCTTGGGTTATCAGCTTACTAAGCCAGATGTGATCCTCCGGGTGGAAAAAGGGA
AAAAAGCCCGGGGGGGTTCCGGGCGGAGGNNNAAAGGGAAA
